>Addgene plasmid #224430 | CaMKII-pHluorin-Synaptotagmin1 | addgene full sequence | sequence record 446228 | Addgene NGS Result
GTCGACGGATCGGGAGATCTCCCGATCCCCTATGGTGCACTCTCAGTACAATCTGCTCTGATGCCGCATA
GTTAAGCCAGTATCTGCTCCCTGCTTGTGTGTTGGAGGTCGCTGAGTAGTGCGCGAGCAAAATTTAAGCT
ACAACAAGGCAAGGCTTGACCGACAATTGCATGAAGAATCTGCTTAGGGTTAGGCGTTTTGCGCTGCTTC
GCGATGTACGGGCCAGATATACGCGTTGACATTGATTATTGACTAGTTATTAATAGTAATCAATTACGGG
GTCATTAGTTCATAGCCCATATATGGAGTTCCGCGTTACATAACTTACGGTAAATGGCCCGCCTGGCTGA
CCGCCCAACGACCCCCGCCCATTGACGTCAATAATGACGTATGTTCCCATAGTAACGCCAATAGGGACTT
TCCATTGACGTCAATGGGTGGAGTATTTACGGTAAACTGCCCACTTGGCAGTACATCAAGTGTATCATAT
GCCAAGTACGCCCCCTATTGACGTCAATGACGGTAAATGGCCCGCCTGGCATTATGCCCAGTACATGACC
TTATGGGACTTTCCTACTTGGCAGTACATCTACGTATTAGTCATCGCTATTACCATGGTGATGCGGTTTT
GGCAGTACATCAATGGGCGTGGATAGCGGTTTGACTCACGGGGATTTCCAAGTCTCCACCCCATTGACGT
CAATGGGAGTTTGTTTTGGCACCAAAATCAACGGGACTTTCCAAAATGTCGTAACAACTCCGCCCCATTG
ACGCAAATGGGCGGTAGGCGTGTACGGTGGGAGGTCTATATAAGCAGCGCGTTTTGCCTGTACTGGGTCT
CTCTGGTTAGACCAGATCTGAGCCTGGGAGCTCTCTGGCTAACTAGGGAACCCACTGCTTAAGCCTCAAT
AAAGCTTGCCTTGAGTGCTTCAAGTAGTGTGTGCCCGTCTGTTGTGTGACTCTGGTAACTAGAGATCCCT
CAGACCCTTTTAGTCAGTGTGGAAAATCTCTAGCAGTGGCGCCCGAACAGGGACTTGAAAGCGAAAGGGA
AACCAGAGGAGCTCTCTCGACGCAGGACTCGGCTTGCTGAAGCGCGCACGGCAAGAGGCGAGGGGCGGCG
ACTGGTGAGTACGCCAAAAATTTTGACTAGCGGAGGCTAGAAGGAGAGAGATGGGTGCGAGAGCGTCAGT
ATTAAGCGGGGGAGAATTAGATCGCGATGGGAAAAAATTCGGTTAAGGCCAGGGGGAAAGAAAAAATATA
AATTAAAACATATAGTATGGGCAAGCAGGGAGCTAGAACGATTCGCAGTTAATCCTGGCCTGTTAGAAAC
ATCAGAAGGCTGTAGACAAATACTGGGACAGCTACAACCATCCCTTCAGACAGGATCAGAAGAACTTAGA
TCATTATATAATACAGTAGCAACCCTCTATTGTGTGCATCAAAGGATAGAGATAAAAGACACCAAGGAAG
CTTTAGACAAGATAGAGGAAGAGCAAAACAAAAGTAAGACCACCGCACAGCAAGCGGCCGCTGATCTTCA
GACCTGGAGGAGGAGATATGAGGGACAATTGGAGAAGTGAATTATATAAATATAAAGTAGTAAAAATTGA
ACCATTAGGAGTAGCACCCACCAAGGCAAAGAGAAGAGTGGTGCAGAGAGAAAAAAGAGCAGTGGGAATA
GGAGCTTTGTTCCTTGGGTTCTTGGGAGCAGCAGGAAGCACTATGGGCGCAGCGTCAATGACGCTGACGG
TACAGGCCAGACAATTATTGTCTGGTATAGTGCAGCAGCAGAACAATTTGCTGAGGGCTATTGAGGCGCA
ACAGCATCTGTTGCAACTCACAGTCTGGGGCATCAAGCAGCTCCAGGCAAGAATCCTGGCTGTGGAAAGA
TACCTAAAGGATCAACAGCTCCTGGGGATTTGGGGTTGCTCTGGAAAACTCATTTGCACCACTGCTGTGC
CTTGGAATGCTAGTTGGAGTAATAAATCTCTGGAACAGATTTGGAATCACACGACCTGGATGGAGTGGGA
CAGAGAAATTAACAATTACACAAGCTTAATACACTCCTTAATTGAAGAATCGCAAAACCAGCAAGAAAAG
AATGAACAAGAATTATTGGAATTAGATAAATGGGCAAGTTTGTGGAATTGGTTTAACATAACAAATTGGC
TGTGGTATATAAAATTATTCATAATGATAGTAGGAGGCTTGGTAGGTTTAAGAATAGTTTTTGCTGTACT
TTCTATAGTGAATAGAGTTAGGCAGGGATATTCACCATTATCGTTTCAGACCCACCTCCCAACCCCGAGG
GGACCCGACAGGCCCGAAGGAATAGAAGAAGAAGGTGGAGAGAGAGACAGAGACAGATCCATTCGATTAG
TGAACGGATCGGCACTGCGTGCGCCAATTCTGCAGACAAATGGCAGTATTCATCCACAATTTTAAAAGAA
AAGGGGGGATTGGGGGGTACAGTGCAGGGGAAAGAATAGTAGACATAATAGCAACAGACATACAAACTAA
AGAATTACAAAAACAAATTACAAAAATTCAAAATTTTCGGGTTTATTACAGGGACAGCAGAGATCCAGTT
TGGTTAATTAACATTATGGCCTTAGGTCACTTCATCTCCATGGGGTTCTTCTTCTGATTTTCTAGAAAAT
GAGATGGGGGTGCAGAGAGCTTCCTCAGTGACCTGCCCAGGGTCACATCAGAAATGTCAGAGCTAGAACT
TGAACTCAGATTACTAATCTTAAATTCCATGCCTTGGGGGCATGCAAGTACGATATACAGAAGGAGTGAA
CTCATTAGGGCAGATGACCAATGAGTTTAGGAAAGAAGAGTCCAGGGCAGGGTACATCTACACCACCCGC
CCAGCCCTGGGTGAGTCCAGCCACGTTCACCTCATTATAGTTGCCTCTCTCCAGTCCTACCTTGACGGGA
AGCACAAGCAGAAACTGGGACAGGAGCCCCAGGAGACCAAATCTTCATGGTCCCTCTGGGAGGATGGGTG
GGGAGAGCTGTGGCAGAGGCCTCAGGAGGGGCCCTGCTGCTCAGTGGTGACAGATAGGGGTGAGAAAGCA
GACAGAGTCATTCCGTCAGCATTCTGGGTCTGTTTGGTACTTCTTCTCACGCTAAGGTGGCGGTGTGATA
TGCACAATGGCTAAAAAGCAGGGAGAGCTGGAAAGAAACAAGGACAGAGACAGAGGCCAAGTCAACCAGA
CCAATTCCCAGAGGAAGCAAAGAAACCATTACAGAGACTACAAGGGGGAAGGGAAGGAGAGATGAATTAG
CTTCCCCTGTAAACCTTAGAACCCAGCTGTTGCCAGGGCAACGGGGCAATACCTGTCTCTTCAGAGGAGA
TGAAGTTGCCAGGGTAACTACATCCTGTCTTTCTCAAGGACCATCCCAGAATGTGGCACCCACTAGCCGT
TACCATAGCAACTGCCTCTTTGCCCCACTTAATCCCATCCCGTCTGTTAAAAGGGCCCTATAGTTGGAGG
TGGGGGAGGTAGGAAGAGCGATGATCACTTGTGGACTAAGTTTGTTCGCATCCCCTTCTCCAACCCCCTC
AGTACATCACCCTGGGGGAACAGGGTCCACTTGCTCCTGGGCCCACACAGTCCTGCAGTATTGTGTATAT
AAGGCCAGGGCAAAGAGGAGCAGGTTTTAAAGTGAAAGGCAGGCAGGTGTTGGGGAGGCAGTTACCGGGG
CAACGGGAACAGGGCGTTTCGGAGGTGGTTGCCATGGGGACCTGGATGCTGACGAAGGCTCGCGAGGCTG
TGAGCAGCCACAGTGCCCTGCTCAGAAGCCCCAAGCTCGTCAGTCAAGCCGGTTCTCCGTTTGCACTCAG
GAGCACGGGCAGGCGAGTGGCCCCTAGTTCTGGGGGCAGCGGGGGATCCGCCACCATGGACTCTAAGGGC
AGCAGCCAGAAGGGCTCCAGACTGCTGCTGTTGCTGGTGGTGTCTAACCTGCTGCTCTGTCAGGGCGTCG
TGTCTGGCTCTAAAGGCGAGGAACTGTTCACCGGCGTGGTGCCCATTCTGGTGGAACTGGATGGGGACGT
GAACGGCCACAAGTTCTCTGTGTCTGGCGAAGGCGAAGGGGACGCCACATACGGAAAGCTGACCCTGAAG
TTCATCTGCACCACCGGCAAGCTGCCTGTGCCTTGGCCTACACTGGTCACCACACTGACATACGGCGTGC
AGTGCTTCAGCAGATACCCCGACCATATGAAGAGGCACGACTTCTTCAAGAGCGCCATGCCTGAGGGCTA
CGTGCAAGAGAGGACCATCTTCTTTAAGGACGACGGCAACTACAAGACCAGGGCCGAAGTGAAGTTCGAG
GGCGACACCCTGGTCAACAGGATCGAGCTGAAGGGAATCGACTTCAAAGAGGACGGCAACATCCTGGGAC
ACAAGTTGGAGTACAACTACAACGATCACCAGGTGTACATCATGGCCGACAAGCAGAAGAACGGCATCAA
GGCCAACTTCAAGATCCGGCACAACATCGAGGACGGCGGAGTGCAGCTGGCTGATCACTACCAGCAGAAC
ACCCCTATCGGCGACGGACCTGTGCTGCTGCCTGATAACCACTACCTGTTCACCACAAGCACCCTGAGCA
AGGACCCCAACGAGAAGAGGGACCACATGGTGCTGCTGGAATTTGTGACCGCCGCTGGCATCACACACGG
CATGGACGAGCTGTACAAAGAGTTCAGCGGCGGCTCTGGCGGAAGCGGTGGAAGCGGAGGAACCGGTGTT
TCTGCTTCTCACCCTGAGGCTCTGGCCGCTCCTGTGACAACAGTGGCTACTCTGGTGCCCCACAACGCCA
CAGAACCAGCTTCTCCAGGCGAGGGCAAAGAGGATGCCTTCAGCAAGCTGAAGCAAAAGTTTATGAACGA
GCTGCACAAGATCCCTCTGCCACCTTGGGCTCTGATCGCTATCGCCATTGTGGCTGTCCTGCTGGTCGTG
ACCTGCTGTTTCTGCGTGTGCAAGAAGTGCCTGTTCAAGAAGAAGAACAAGAAGAAAGGCAAAGAGAAAG
GCGGCAAGAACGCTATCAACATGAAGGACGTGAAGGACCTGGGCAAGACCATGAAGGATCAGGCCCTGAA
GGACGATGACGCCGAGACAGGACTGACCGACGGCGAGGAAAAAGAGGAACCCAAAGAGGAAGAAAAGCTG
GGGAAGCTGCAGTACAGCCTGGACTACGACTTCCAGAACAACCAGCTGCTCGTGGGCATCATCCAGGCTG
CTGAACTGCCTGCTCTGGACATGGGCGGAACAAGCGACCCTTACGTGAAGGTGTTCCTGCTGCCAGACAA
GAAAAAGAAATTCGAGACAAAGGTGCACCGCAAGACACTGAACCCCGTGTTCAACGAGCAGTTCACCTTC
AAGGTACCCTACAGCGAACTCGGCGGAAAGACCCTCGTGATGGCCGTGTACGACTTCGACAGGTTCTCCA
AGCACGACATCATCGGCGAGTTCAAGGTGCCCATGAACACCGTGGACTTCGGCCACGTGACAGAGGAATG
GCGGGATCTGCAGAGCGCCGAGAAAGAGGAACAAGAGAAACTGGGCGACATCTGCTTCAGCCTGAGATAC
GTGCCAACCGCCGGCAAACTGACCGTGGTCATCCTGGAAGCCAAGAACCTGAAGAAAATGGACGTCGGCG
GCCTGTCTGATCCCTACGTGAAGATCCACCTGATGCAGAACGGCAAGCGGCTGAAAAAGAAGAAAACCAC
CATCAAGAAAAACACGCTGAACCCCTACTACAATGAGTCCTTCAGCTTCGAGGTGCCCTTCGAGCAGATC
CAGAAAGTGCAGGTCGTGGTCACCGTGCTGGATTACGACAAGATCGGAAAGAACGACGCCATCGGCAAGG
TGTTCGTGGGCTACAACTCTACAGGCGCCGAGCTGAGACATTGGAGCGACATGCTGGCTAACCCCAGGCG
GCCTATTGCTCAGTGGCACACACTGCAGGTCGAGGAAGAGGTGGACGCTATGCTGGCCGTGAAGAAGTGA
GAATTCGATATCAAGCTTATCGATAATCAACCTCTGGATTACAAAATTTGTGAAAGATTGACTGGTATTC
TTAACTATGTTGCTCCTTTTACGCTATGTGGATACGCTGCTTTAATGCCTTTGTATCATGCTATTGCTTC
CCGTATGGCTTTCATTTTCTCCTCCTTGTATAAATCCTGGTTGCTGTCTCTTTATGAGGAGTTGTGGCCC
GTTGTCAGGCAACGTGGCGTGGTGTGCACTGTGTTTGCTGACGCAACCCCCACTGGTTGGGGCATTGCCA
CCACCTGTCAGCTCCTTTCCGGGACTTTCGCTTTCCCCCTCCCTATTGCCACGGCGGAACTCATCGCCGC
CTGCCTTGCCCGCTGCTGGACAGGGGCTCGGCTGTTGGGCACTGACAATTCCGTGGTGTTGTCGGGGAAA
TCATCGTCCTTTCCTTGGCTGCTCGCCTGTGTTGCCACCTGGATTCTGCGCGGGACGTCCTTCTGCTACG
TCCCTTCGGCCCTCAATCCAGCGGACCTTCCTTCCCGCGGCCTGCTGCCGGCTCTGCGGCCTCTTCCGCG
TCTTCGCCTTCGCCCTCAGACGAGTCGGATCTCCCTTTGGGCCGCCTCCCCGCATCGATACCGTCGACCT
CGAGACCTAGAAAAACATGGAGCAATCACAAGTAGCAATACAGCAGCTACCAATGCTGATTGTGCCTGGC
TAGAAGCACAAGAGGAGGAGGAGGTGGGTTTTCCAGTCACACCTCAGGTACCTTTAAGACCAATGACTTA
CAAGGCAGCTGTAGATCTTAGCCACTTTTTAAAAGAAAAGGGGGGACTGGAAGGGCTAATTCACTCCCAA
CGAAGACAAGATATCCTTGATCTGTGGATCTACCACACACAAGGCTACTTCCCTGATTGGCAGAACTACA
CACCAGGGCCAGGGATCAGATATCCACTGACCTTTGGATGGTGCTACAAGCTAGTACCAGTTGAGCAAGA
GAAGGTAGAAGAAGCCAATGAAGGAGAGAACACCCGCTTGTTACACCCTGTGAGCCTGCATGGGATGGAT
GACCCGGAGAGAGAAGTATTAGAGTGGAGGTTTGACAGCCGCCTAGCATTTCATCACATGGCCCGAGAGC
TGCATCCGGACTGTACTGGGTCTCTCTGGTTAGACCAGATCTGAGCCTGGGAGCTCTCTGGCTAACTAGG
GAACCCACTGCTTAAGCCTCAATAAAGCTTGCCTTGAGTGCTTCAAGTAGTGTGTGCCCGTCTGTTGTGT
GACTCTGGTAACTAGAGATCCCTCAGACCCTTTTAGTCAGTGTGGAAAATCTCTAGCAGGGCCCGTTTAA
ACCCGCTGATCAGCCTCGACTGTGCCTTCTAGTTGCCAGCCATCTGTTGTTTGCCCCTCCCCCGTGCCTT
CCTTGACCCTGGAAGGTGCCACTCCCACTGTCCTTTCCTAATAAAATGAGGAAATTGCATCGCATTGTCT
GAGTAGGTGTCATTCTATTCTGGGGGGTGGGGTGGGGCAGGACAGCAAGGGGGAGGATTGGGAAGACAAT
AGCAGGCATGCTGGGGATGCGGTGGGCTCTATGGCTTCTGAGGCGGAAAGAACCAGCTGGGGCTCTAGGG
GGTATCCCC
[124 nt withheld, positions 7640-7763]
C
[91 nt withheld, positions 7765-7855]
A
[49 nt withheld, positions 7857-7905]
CCTTTGACGTTGGAGTCCACGTTCTTT
[37 nt withheld, positions 7933-7969]
ACCCTATCTCGGTCTATTCTTTTGATTTATAAGGGATTTTGCCGATTTCGGCCTATTGGTTAAAAAATGA
GCTGATTTAACAAAAATTTAACGCGAATTAATTCTGTGGAATGTGTGTCAGTTAGGGTGTGGAAAGTCCC
CAGGCTCCCCAGCAGGCAGAAGTATGCAAAGCATGCATCTCAATTAGTCAGCAACCAGGTGTGGAAAGTC
CCCAGGCTCCCCAGCAGGCAGAAGTATGCAAAGCATGCATCTCAATTAGTCAGCAACCATAGTCCCGCCC
CTAACTCCGCCCATCCCGCCCCTAACTCCGCCCAGTTCCGCCCATTCTCCGCCCCATGGCTGACTAATTT
TTTTTATTTATGCAGAGGCCGAGGCCGCCTCTGCCTCTGAGCTATTCCAGAAGTAGTGAGGAGGCTTTTT
TGGAGGCCTAGGCTTTTGCAAAAAGCTCCCGGGAGCTTGTATATCCATTTTCGGATCTGATCAGCACGTG
TTGACAATTAATCATCGGCATAGTATATCGGCATAGTATAATACGACAAGGTGAGGAACTAAACCATGGC
CAAGTTGACCAGTGCCGTTCCGGTGCTCACCGCGCGCGACGTCGCCGGAGCGGTCGAGTTCTGGACCGAC
CGGCTCGGGTTCTCCCGGGACTTCGTGGAGGACGACTTCGCCGGTGTGGTCCGGGACGACGTGACCCTGT
TCATCAGCGCGGTCCAGGACCAGGTGGTGCCGGACAACACCCTGGCCTGGGTGTGGGTGCGCGGCCTGGA
CGAGCTGTACGCCGAGTGGTCGGAGGTCGTGTCCACGAACTTCCGGGACGCCTCCGGGCCGGCCATGACC
GAGATCGGCGAGCAGCCGTGGGGGCGGGAGTTCGCCCTGCGCGACCCGGCCGGCAACTGCGTGCACTTCG
TGGCCGAGGAGCAGGACTGACACGTGCTACGAGATTTCGATTCCACCGCCGCCTTCTATGAAAGGTTGGG
CTTCGGAATCGTTTTCCGGGACGCCGGCTGGATGATCCTCCAGCGCGGGGATCTCATGCTGGAGTTCTTC
GCCCACCCCAACTTGTTTATTGCAGCTTATAATGGTTACAAATAAAGCAATAGCATCACAAATTTCACAA
ATAAAGCATTTTTTTCACTGCATTCTAGTTGTGGTTTGTCCAAACTCATCAATGTATCTTATCATGTCTG
TATACCGTCGACCTCTAGCTAGAGCTTGGCGTAATCATGGTCATAGCTGTTTCCTGTGTGAAATTGTTAT
CCGCTCACAATTCCACACAACATACGAGCCGGAAGCATAAAGTGTAAAGCCTGGGGTGCCTAATGAGTGA
GCTAACTCACATTAATTGCGTTGCGCTCACTGCCCGCTTTCCAGTCGGGAAACCTGTCGTGCCAGCTGCA
TTAATGAATCGGCCAACGCGCGGGGAGAGGCGGTTTGCGTATTGGGCGCTCTTCCGCTTCCTCGCTCACT
GACTCGCTGCGCTCGGTCGTTCGGCTGCGGCGAGCGGTATCAGCTCACTCAAAGGCGGTAATACGGTTAT
CCACAGAATCAGGGGATAACGCAGGAAAGAACATGTGAGCAAAAGGCCAGCAAAAGGCCAGGAACCGTAA
AAAGGCCGCGTTGCTGGCGTTTTTCCATAGGCTCCGCCCCCCTGACGAGCATCACAAAAATCGACGCTCA
AGTCAGAGGTGGCGAAACCCGACAGGACTATAAAGATACCAGGCGTTTCCCCCTGGAAGCTCCCTCGTGC
GCTCTCCTGTTCCGACCCTGCCGCTTACCGGATACCTGTCCGCCTTTCTCCCTTCGGGAAGCGTGGCGCT
TTCTCATAGCTCACGCTGTAGGTATCTCAGTTCGGTGTAGGTCGTTCGCTCCAAGCTGGGCTGTGTGCAC
GAACCCCCCGTTCAGCCCGACCGCTGCGCCTTATCCGGTAACTATCGTCTTGAGTCCAACCCGGTAAGAC
ACGACTTATCGCCACTGGCAGCAGCCACTGGTAACAGGATTAGCAGAGCGAGGTATGTAGGCGGTGCTAC
AGAGTTCTTGAAGTGGTGGCCTAACTACGGCTACACTAGAAGAACAGTATTTGGTATCTGCGCTCTGCTG
AAGCCAGTTACCTTCGGAAAAAGAGTTGGTAGCTCTTGATCCGGCAAACAAACCACCGCTGGTAGCGGTG
GTTTTTTTGTTTGCAAGCAGCAGATTACGCGCAGAAAAAAAGGATCTCAAGAAGATCCTTTGATCTTTTC
TACGGGGTCTGACGCTCAGTGGAACGAAAACTCACGTTAAGGGATTTTGGTCATGAGATTATCAAAAAGG
ATCTTCACCTAGATCCTTTTAAATTAAAAATGAAGTTTTAAATCAATCTAAAGTATATATGAGTAAACTT
GGTCTGACAGTTACCAATGCTTAATCAGTGAGGCACCTATCTCAGCGATCTGTCTATTTCGTTCATCCAT
AGTTGCCTGACTCCCCGTCGTGTAGATAACTACGATACGGGAGGGCTTACCATCTGGCCCCAGTGCTGCA
ATGATACCGCGAGACCCACGCTCACCGGCTCCAGATTTATCAGCAATAAACCAGCCAGCCGGAAGGGCCG
AGCGCAGAAGTGGTCCTGCAACTTTATCCGCCTCCATCCAGTCTATTAATTGTTGCCGGGAAGCTAGAGT
AAGTAGTTCGCCAGTTAATAGTTTGCGCAACGTTGTTGCCATTGCTACAGGCATCGTGGTGTCACGCTCG
TCGTTTGGTATGGCTTCATTCAGCTCCGGTTCCCAACGATCAAGGCGAGTTACATGATCCCCCATGTTGT
GCAAAAAAGCGGTTAGCTCCTTCGGTCCTCCGATCGTTGTCAGAAGTAAGTTGGCCGCAGTGTTATCACT
CATGGTTATGGCAGCACTGCATAATTCTCTTACTGTCATGCCATCCGTAAGATGCTTTTCTGTGACTGGT
GAGTACTCAACCAAGTCATTCTGAGAATAGTGTATGCGGCGACCGAGTTGCTCTTGCCCGGCGTCAATAC
GGGATAATACCGCGCCACATAGCAGAACTTTAAAAGTGCTCATCATTGGAAAACGTTCTTCGGGGCGAAA
ACTCTCAAGGATCTTACCGCTGTTGAGATCCAGTTCGATGTAACCCACTCGTGCACCCAACTGATCTTCA
GCATCTTTTACTTTCACCAGCGTTTCTGGGTGAGCAAAAACAGGAAGGCAAAATGCCGCAAAAAAGGGAA
TAAGGGCGACACGGAAATGTTGAATACTCATACTCTTCCTTTTTCAATATTATTGAAGCATTTATCAGGG
TTATTGTCTCATGAGCGGATACATATTTGAATGTATTTAGAAAAATAAACAAATAGGGGTTCCGCGCACA
TTTCCCCGAAAAGTGCCACCTGAC
Features (pLannotate 1.2.2; 32 found; start..end, strand, type, name):
     31..83      -  misc_feature   bom (fragment): basis of mobility region from pBR322
    238..617     +  enhancer       CMV enhancer: human cytomegalovirus immediate early enhancer
    618..817     +  promoter       CMV promoter: human cytomegalovirus (CMV) immediate early promoter
    835..1015    +  LTR            5' LTR (truncated): truncated 5' long terminal repeat (LTR) from HIV-1
   1062..1187    +  misc_feature   HIV-1 Ψ: packaging signal of human immunodeficiency virus type 1
   1171..1534    +  CDS            HIV-1 gag (fragment): gag protein from human immunodeficiency virus 1; gag
   1680..1913    +  misc_feature   RRE: The Rev response element (RRE) of HIV-1 allows for Rev-dependent mRNA export from the nucleus to the cytoplasm.
   2290..2390    +  CDS            Rev (fragment): human immunodeficiency virus 1 (HIV-1) Rev protein; rev; enhances nuclear export of unspliced and incompletely spliced viral mRNAs
   2440..2557    +  misc_feature   cPPT/CTS: central polypurine tract and central termination sequence of HIV-1
   2602..3890    +  promoter       CaMKII promoter: promoter for the mouse calcium/calmodulin-dependent kinase II α subunit
   3906..3995    +  CDS            PRL (fragment): PRL_BOVIN - Experimental evidence at protein level: Swiss-Prot protein existence level 1. Prolactin acts primarily on the mammary gland by promoting lactation. From Bos taurus (Bovine).
   3999..4709    +  CDS            pHluorin, ecliptic: pHluorin, ecliptic is a multistate long stokes shift fluorescent protein published in 1998, derived from Aequorea victoria.
   4758..6017    +  CDS            Syt1: SYT1_RAT - Experimental evidence at protein level: Swiss-Prot protein existence level 1. (Microbial infection) Receptor for C.botulinum neurotoxin type G (BoNT/G, botG); unlike the case with BoNT/B, interaction is not improved in the presence of gangliosides (PubMed:15123599, PubMed:20219474). BoNT/G toxin binds to the vesicular domain of Syt1 (residues 32-53) (PubMed:15123599, PubMed:20219474). From Rattus norvegicus (Rat).
   6021..6045    +  misc_feature   MCS (fragment): pBluescript multiple cloning site
   6045..6633    +  misc_feature   WPRE: woodchuck hepatitis virus posttranscriptional regulatory element
   6570..7151    +  CDS            nef (fragment): NEF_HV1H2 - Experimental evidence at protein level: Swiss-Prot protein existence level 1. Extracellular Nef protein targets CD4(+) T-lymphocytes for apoptosis by interacting with CXCR4 surface receptors. From Human immunodeficiency virus type 1 group M subtype B (isolate HXB2) (HIV-1).
   7158..7338    +  LTR            5' LTR (truncated): truncated 5' long terminal repeat (LTR) from HIV-1
   7370..7594    +  polyA_signal   bGH poly(A) signal: bovine growth hormone polyadenylation signal
   7598..7619    +  promoter       SV40 promoter (fragment): SV40 enhancer and early promoter
   7640..8068    +  rep_origin     f1 ori (sequence partly withheld): f1 bacteriophage origin of replication; arrow indicates direction of (+) strand synthesis
   8082..8411    +  promoter       SV40 promoter: SV40 enhancer and early promoter
   8459..8506    +  promoter       EM7 promoter: synthetic bacterial promoter&nbsp
   8525..8899    +  CDS            BleoR: antibiotic-binding protein; Sh ble from Streptoalloteichus hindustanus; confers resistance to bleomycin, phleomycin, and Zeocin™
   8909..9034    +  CDS            ble (fragment): BLE_KLEPN - Experimental evidence at protein level: Swiss-Prot protein existence level 1. Binding protein with a strong affinity to the bleomycin family of antibiotics. Binds to CL990; an antimitotic-antibiotic compound. From Klebsiella pneumoniae.
   9029..9150    +  polyA_signal   SV40 poly(A) signal: SV40 polyadenylation signal
   9221..9243    -  protein_bind   lac operator (fragment): The lac repressor binds to the lac operator to inhibit transcription in E. coli. This inhibition can be relieved by adding lactose or isopropyl-β-D-thiogalactopyranoside (IPTG). lac repressor encoded by lacI
   9247..9277    -  promoter       lac promoter: promoter for the E. coli lac operon
   9292..9313    -  protein_bind   CAP binding site: CAP binding activates transcription in the presence of cAMP. E. coli catabolite activator protein
   9326..9418    -  CDS            lacI (fragment): lac repressor; lacI; The lac repressor binds to the lac operator to inhibit transcription in E. coli. This inhibition can be relieved by adding lactose or isopropyl-β-D-thiogalactopyranoside (IPTG).
   9601..10189   -  rep_origin     ori: high-copy-number ColE1/pMB1/pBR322/pUC origin of replication
  10360..11220   -  CDS            AmpR: β-lactamase; bla; confers resistance to ampicillin, carbenicillin, and related antibiotics
  11221..11325   -  promoter       AmpR promoter: bla
