[The description below was written by a language model from this plasmid's Addgene catalogue record and pLannotate feature annotations shown in this document.]
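Description:
CaMKII-pHluorin-Synaptotagmin1 is a lentiviral transfer plasmid of about 11.4 kb for neuronal expression of a pH-sensitive fluorescent reporter of synaptic vesicle cycling. It was made by replacing LGI1 with Synaptotagmin1 in a CamKII-LGI1-pHluorin parent vector. In bacteria it replicates from a high-copy ColE1/pUC origin and is selected with ampicillin through AmpR; an f1 origin is also present. A separate cassette places BleoR under the SV40 promoter and the bacterial EM7 promoter, followed by an SV40 poly(A) signal. This corresponds to the bleomycin-family selectable marker listed for the plasmid. The cassette lies outside the LTR-flanked region, so it would not be carried into the packaged viral genome.

The viral portion has the layout of a third-generation-style HIV-1 vector. A CMV enhancer/promoter drives a truncated 5' LTR, followed by the Ψ packaging signal with a gag fragment, the RRE for Rev-dependent nuclear export, and cPPT/CTS. Downstream of the payload are WPRE, which enhances transcript expression, a truncated 3' LTR and a bGH poly(A) signal.

Between these elements, the mouse CaMKIIα promoter directs expression, typically favouring excitatory neurons. The open reading frame begins with a short bovine prolactin fragment, presumably a signal peptide, though the record does not state its role. This is followed by ecliptic pHluorin and then rat Synaptotagmin1. Placing pHluorin at the N-terminus should put it in the vesicle lumen, where its fluorescence is quenched by the acidic interior and rises when exocytosis exposes it to neutral pH. The stated use is optical monitoring of synaptic vesicle exo- and endocytosis in neurons. The insert size listed in the catalogue equals the size of the whole plasmid and is therefore probably not the true insert length.
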