Addgene plasmid #224430: CaMKII-pHluorin-Synaptotagmin1
Purpose: Expression of Synaptotagmin1-pHluorin for optical monitoring of synaptic vesicle cycling in neurons
Depositing lab: Jaime de Juan-Sanz. Depositing organization: Institut du Cerveau et de la Moelle Epiniere, Hôpital Pitié Salpêtrière. Publication: Monitoring of activity-driven trafficking of endogenous synaptic proteins through proximity labeling. Pascual-Caro C, de Juan-Sanz J. PLoS Biol. 2024 Oct 28;22(10):e3002860. doi: 10.1371/journal.pbio.3002860. eCollection 2024 Oct. PubMed 39466808.
Backbone
  Vector backbone: CamKII-LGI1-pHluorin
  Backbone manufacturer: Thermo Fisher Scientific
  Backbone size w/o insert (bp): 2115
  Total vector size (bp): 11354
  Modifications to backbone: Replace LGI1 with Synaptotagmin1
  Vector type: Mammalian Expression, Lentiviral
  Selectable markers: Bleomycin resistance
Growth in bacteria
  Bacterial resistance: Ampicillin, 100 μg/mL
  Growth temperature: 37°C
  Growth strain: NEB Stable
  Copy number: High Copy
Gene/Insert
  Gene/Insert name: Synaptotagmin1-pHluorin (alt name: Tagmin1-pH)
  Species: R. norvegicus (rat)
  Insert size (bp): 11354
  GenBank ID: NM_25716
  Promoter: CaMKII
  Tag / fusion protein: pHluorin
  Cloning method: Gene Synthesis
  Sequencing primers: 5′ CGAGTGGCCCCTAGTTCTGG
Terms and licenses: Academic/Nonprofit Terms; Industry Terms: Not Available to Industry
Depositor comments: Please visit https://doi.org/10.1101/2024.04.19.590083 for bioRxiv preprint.
How to cite: CaMKII-pHluorin-Synaptotagmin1 was a gift from Jaime de Juan-Sanz (Addgene plasmid # 224430 ; http://n2t.net/addgene:224430 ; RRID:Addgene_224430)
